Addgene plasmid #149283: pEE393
Purpose: T-DNA encoding TRV2 with Truncated FT augmented gRNA targeting NbPDS3
Depositing lab: Daniel Voytas. Depositing organization: University of Minnesota. Publication: Multiplexed heritable gene editing using RNA viruses and mobile single guide RNAs. Ellison EE, Nagalakshmi U, Gamo ME, Huang PJ, Dinesh-Kumar S, Voytas DF. Nat Plants. 2020 Jun 1. pii: 10.1038/s41477-020-0670-y. doi: 10.1038/s41477-020-0670-y. PubMed 32483329.
Backbone
  Vector backbone: pEE083
  Vector type: Plant Expression
Growth in bacteria
  Bacterial resistance: Kanamycin, 50 μg/mL
  Growth temperature: 37°C
  Growth strain: DH5alpha
  Copy number: High Copy
Gene/Insert
  Gene/Insert name: p35S:TRV2_NbPDS3sgRNA_TrunFT:tNos
  gRNA/shRNA sequence: Unknown
  Species: Tobacco Rattle Virus
  Promoter: 35S
  Cloning method: Restriction Enzyme; 5′ cloning site AarI (destroyed during cloning); 3′ cloning site AarI (destroyed during cloning)
Resource information
  A portion of this plasmid was derived from a plasmid made by: synthesized
Terms and licenses: Academic/Nonprofit Terms; Industry Terms: Not Available to Industry
How to cite: pEE393 was a gift from Daniel Voytas (Addgene plasmid # 149283 ; http://n2t.net/addgene:149283 ; RRID:Addgene_149283)
