[The description below was written by a language model from this plasmid's Addgene catalogue record.]
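Description:
pEE393 is a plant expression plasmid built on the pEE083 backbone that carries a T-DNA encoding the RNA2 genome segment of Tobacco rattle virus (TRV2), engineered to deliver a single guide RNA. It is maintained in E. coli as a high-copy plasmid under kanamycin selection. The record describes the payload as a T-DNA, which implies transfer into plant cells by Agrobacterium, but no feature table is provided, so the replication origins, the T-DNA borders and any other backbone elements are not documented here.

The insert, p35S:TRV2_NbPDS3sgRNA_TrunFT:tNos, places the TRV2 cDNA under the 35S promoter, with a Nos terminator at the 3′ end. Transcription in the plant cell therefore launches the viral RNA. Within TRV2 sits an sgRNA targeting NbPDS3, a phytoene desaturase gene of Nicotiana benthamiana as the name suggests, fused to a truncated portion of the Flowering Locus T (FT) transcript. FT RNA is a mobile sequence, and attaching it to the guide is intended to promote movement of the sgRNA through the plant. The guide cassette was inserted using AarI sites that were destroyed during cloning, and part of the plasmid came from synthesized DNA. The spacer sequence itself is not recorded.

According to the associated publication title, the construct belongs to a system for multiplexed heritable gene editing using RNA viruses and mobile sgRNAs. The record lists no Cas9 or TRV RNA1 component in this plasmid, so these would have to be supplied separately. PDS is commonly used as a visual editing target because its loss causes photobleaching.
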