>Addgene plasmid #149283 | pEE393 | addgene partial sequence | sequence record 305806 | Addgene Partial NGS Result
TGAGACTTTTCAACAAAGGGTAATATCGGGAAACCTCCTCGGATTCCATTGCCCAGCTATCTGTCACTTC
ATCGAAAGGACAGTAGAAAAGGAAGATGGCTTCTACAAATGCCATCATTGCGATAAAGGAAAGGCTATCG
TTCAAGATGCCTCTACCGACAGTGGTCCCAAAGATGGACCCCCACCCACGAGGAACATCGTGGAAAAAGA
AGACGTTCCAACCACGTCTTCAAAGCAAGTGGATTGATGTGATATCTCCACTGACGTAAGGGATGACGCA
CAATCCCACTATCCTTCGCAAGACCCTTCCTCTATATAAGGAAGTTCATTTCATTTGGAGAGGATAAAAC
ATTGCACCTATGGTGTTGCCCTGGCTGGGGTATGTCAGTGATCGCAGTAGAATGTACTAATTGACAAGTT
GGAGAATACGGTAGAACGTCCTTATCCAACACAGCCTTTATCCCTCTCCCTGACGAGGTTTTTGTCAGTG
TAATATTTCTTTTTGAACTATCCAGCTTAGTACCGTACGGGAAAGTGACTGGTGTGCTTATCTTTGAAAT
GTTACTTTGGGTTTCGGTTCTTTAGGTTAGTAAGAAAGCACTTGTCTTCTCATACAAAGGAAAACCTGAG
ACGTATCGCTTACGAAAGTAGCAATGAAAGAAAGGTGGTGGTTTTAATCGCTACCGCAAAAACGATGGGG
TCGTTTTAATTAACTTCTCCTACGCAAGCGTCTAAACGGACGTTGGGGTTTTGCTAGTTTCTTTAGAGAA
AACTAGCTAAGTCTTTAATGTTATCATTAGAGATGGCATAAATATAATACTTGTGTCTGCTGATAAGATC
ATTTTAATTTGGACGATTAGACTTGTTGAACTACAGGTTACTGAATCACTTGCGCTAATCAACATGGGAG
ATATGTACGATGAATCATTTGACAAGTCGGGCGGTCCTGCTGACTTGATGGACGATTCTTGGGTGGAATC
AGTTTCGTGGAAAGATCTGTTGAAGAAGTTACACAGCATAAAATTTGCACTACAGTCTGGTAGAGATGAG
ATCACTGGGTTACTAGCGGCACTGAATAGACAGTGTCCTTATTCACCATATGAGCAGTTTCCAGATAAGA
AGGTGTATTTCCTTTTAGACTCACGGGCTAACAGTGCTCTTGGTGTGATTCAGAACGCTTCAGCGTTCAA
GAGACGAGCTGATGAGAAGAATGCAGTGGCGGGTGTTACAAATATTCCTGCGAATCCAAACACAACGGTT
ACGACGAACCAAGGGAGTACTACTACTACCAAGGCGAACACTGGCTCGACTTTGGAAGAAGACTTGTACA
CTTATTACAAATTCGATGATGCCTCTACAGCTTTCCACAAATCTCTAACTTCGTTAGAGAACATGGAGTT
GAAGAGTTATTACCGAAGGAACTTTGAGAAAGTATTCGGGATTAAGTTTGGTGGAGCAGCTGCTAGTTCA
TCTGCACCGCCTCCAGCGAGTGGAGGTCCGATACGTCCTAATCCCTAGGGATTTAAGGACGTGAACTCTG
TTGAGATCTCTGTGAAATTCAGAGGGTGGGTGATACCATATTCACTGATGCCATTAGCGACATCTAAATA
GGGCTAATTGTGACTAATTTGAGGGAATTTCCTTTACCATTGACGTCAGTGTCGTTGGTAGCATTTGAGT
TTCGGAGCATCTTGTTCTGGGGTTTCACACTATCTTTAGAGAAAGTGTTAAGTTAATTAAGTTATCTTAA
TTAAGAGCATAATTATACTGATTTGTCTCTCGTTGATAGAGTCTATCATTCTGTTACTAAAAATTTGACA
ACTCGGTTTGCTGACCTACTGGTTACTGTATCACTTACCCGAGTTAACGAGTCTAGAAACTTGGTAGTAG
CGACTCCATGGTTTTAGAGCTAGAAATAGCAAGTTAAAATAAGGCTAGTCCGTTATCAACTTGAAAAAGT
GGCACCGAGTCGGTGCTCCCTAGTCTATAAATATAAGAGACCCTCTTATAGTAAGCAGAGTTGTTGGAGA
CGTTCTTGATCCGTTTAATAGATCAATCACTCTAAAGGTTACTTATGGCCAAAGTGCCGGGCATGTCCCG
AAGACATTAAACTACGGTTCTTTAAGTAGATCCGTGTCTGAAGTTTTAGGTTCAATTTAAACCTACGAGA
TTGACATTCTCGACTGATCTTGATTGATCGGTAAGTCTTTTGTAATTTAATTTTCTTTTTGATTTTATTT
TAAATTGTTATCTGTTTCTGTGTATAGACTGTTTGAGATCGGCGTTTGGCCGACTCATTGTCTTACCATA
GGGGAACGGACTTTGTTTGTGTTGTTATTTTATTTGTATTTTATTAAAATTCTCAACGATCTGAAAAAGC
CTCGCGGCTAAGAGATTGTTGGGGGGTGAGTAAGTACTTTTAAAGTGATGATGGTTACAAAGGCAAAAGG
GGTAAAACCCCTCGCCTACGTAAGCGTTATTACGCCCGTCTGTACTTATATCAGTACACTGACGAGTCCC
TAAAGGACGAAACGGGAGAACGCTAGCCACCACCACCACCACCACGTGTGAATTACAGGTGACCAGCTCG
AATTTCCCCGATCGTTCAAACATTTGGCAATAAAGTTTCTTAAGATTGAATCCTGTTGCCGGTCTTGCGA
TGATTATCATATAATTTCTGTTGAATTACGTTAAGCATGTAATAATTAACATGTAATGCATGACGTTATT
TATGAGATGGGTTTTTATGATTAGAGTCCCGCAATTATACATTTAATACGCGATAGAAAACAAAATATAG
CGCGCAAACTAGGATAAATTATCGCGCGCGGTGTCATCTATGTTACTAGATCGGGAATTAAACTATCAGT
GTTTGACAGGATATATTGGCGGGTAAACCTAAGAGAAAAGAGCGTTTATTAGAATAATCGGATATTTAAA
AGGGCGTGAAAAGGTTTATCCGTTCGTCCATTTGTATGTGCATGCCAACCACAGGGTTCCCCTCGGGATC
AAAGTACTTTGATCCAACCCCTCCGCTGCTATAGTGCAGTCGGCTTCTGACGTTCAGTGCAGCCGTCTTC
TGAAAACGACATGTCGCACAAGTCCTAAGTTACGCGACAGGCTGCCGCCCTGCCCTTTTCCTGGCGTTTT
CTTGTCGCGTGTTTTAGTCGCATAAAGTAGAATACTTGCGACTAGAACCGGAGACATTACGCCATGAACA
AGAGCGCCGCCGCTGGCCTGCTGGGCTATGCCCGCGTCAGCACCGACGACCAGGACTTGACCAACCAACG
GGCCGAACTGCACGCGGCCGGCTGCACCAAGCTGTTTTCCGAGAAGATCACCGGCACCAGGCGCGACCGC
CCGGAGCTGGCCAGGATGCTTGACCACCTACGCCCTGGCGACGTTGTGACAGTGACCAGGCTAGACCGCC
TGGCCCGCAGCACCCGCGACCTACTGGACATTGCCGAGCGCATCCAGGAGGCCGGCGCGGGCCTGCGTAG
CCTGGCAGAGCCGTGGGCCGACACCACCACGCCGGCCGGCCGCATGGTGTTGACCGTGTTCGCCGGCATT
GCCGAGTTCGAGCGTTCCCTAATCATCGACCGCACCCGGAGCGGGCGCGAGGCCGCCAAGGCCCGAGGCG
TGAAGTTTGGCCCCCGCCCTACCCTCACCCCGGCACAGATCGCGCACGCCCGCGAGCTGATCGACCAGGA
AGGCCGCACCGTGAAAGAGGCGGCTGCACTGCTTGGCGTGCATCGCTCGACCCTGTACCGCGCACTTGAG
CGCAGCGAGGAAGTGACGCCCACCGAGGCCAGGCGGCGCGGTGCCTTCCGTGAGGACGCATTGACCGAGG
CCGACGCCCTGGCGGCCGCCGAGAATGAACGCCAAGAGGAACAAGCATGAAACCGCACCAGGACGGCCAG
GACGAACCGTTTTTCATTACCGAAGAGATCGAGGCGGAGATGATCGCGGCCGGGTACGTGTTCGAGCCGC
CCGCGCACGTCTCAACCGTGCGGCTGCATGAAATCCTGGCCGGTTTGTCTGATGCCAAGCTGGCGGCCTG
GCCGGCCAGCTTGGCCGCTGAAGAAACCGAGCGCCGCCGTCTAAAAAGGTGATGTGTATTTGAGTAAAAC
AGCTTGCGTCATGCGGTCGCTGCGTATATGATGCGATGAGTAAATAAACAAATACGCAAGGGGAACGCAT
GAAGGTTATCGCTGTACTTAACCAGAAAGGCGGGTCAGGCAAGACGACCATCGCAACCCATCTAGCCCGC
GCCCTGCAACTCGCCGGGGCCGATGTTCTGTTAGTCGATTCCGATCCCCAGGGCAGTGCCCGCGATTGGG
CGGCCGTGCGGGAAGATCAACCGCTAACCGTTGTCGGCATCGACCGCCCGACGATTGACCGCGACGTGAA
GGCCATCGGCCGGCGCGACTTCGTAGTGATCGACGGAGCGCCCCAGGCGGCGGACTTGGCTGTGTCCGCG
ATCAAGGCAGCCGACTTCGTGCTGATTCCGGTGCAGCCAAGCCCTTACGACATATGGGCCACCGCCGACC
TGGTGGAGCTGGTTAAGCAGCGCATTGAGGTCACGGATGGAAGGCTACAAGCGGCCTTTGTCGTGTCGCG
GGCGATCAAAGGCACGCGCATCGGCGGTGAGGTTGCCGAGGCGCTGGCCGGGTACGAGCTGCCCATTCTT
GAGTCCCGTATCACGCAGCGCGTGAGCTACCCAGGCACTGCCGCCGCCGGCACAACCGTTCTTGAATCAG
AACCCGAGGGCGACGCTGCCCGCGAGGTCCAGGCGCTGGCCGCTGAAATTAAATCAAAACTCATTTGAGT
TAATGAGGTAAAGAGAAAATGAGCAAAAGCACAAACACGCTAAGTGCCGGCCGTCCGAGCGCACGCAGCA
GCAAGGCTGCAACGTTGGCCAGCCTGGCAGACACGCCAGCCATGAAGCGGGTCAACTTTCAGTTGCCGGC
GGAGGATCACACCAAGCTGAAGATGTACGCGGTACGCCAAGGCAAGACCATTACCGAGCTGCTATCTGAA
TACATCGCGCAGCTACCAGAGTAAATGAGCAAATGAATAAATGAGTAGATGAATTTTAGCGGCTAAAGGA
GGCGGCATGGAAAATCAAGAACAACCAGGCACCGACGCCGTGGAATGCCCCATGTGTGGAGGAACGGGCG
GTTGGCCAGGCGTAAGCGGCTGGGTTGCCTGCCGGCCCTGCAATGGCACTGGAACCCCCAAGCCCGAGGA
ATCGGCGTGAGCGGTCGCAAACCATCCGGCCCGGTACAAATCGGCGCGGCGCTGGGTGATGACCTGGTGG
AGAAGTTGAAGGCCGCGCAGGCCGCCCAGCGGCAACGCATCGAGGCAGAAGCACGCCCCGGTGAATCGTG
GCAAGCGGCCGCTGATCGAATCCGCAAAGAATCCCGGCAACCGCCGGCAGCCGGTGCGCCGTCGATTAGG
AAGCCGCCCAAGGGCGACGAGCAACCAGATTTTTTCGTTCCGATGCTCTATGACGTGGGCACCCGCGATA
GTCGCAGCATCATGGACGTGGCCGTTTTCCGTCTGTCGAAGCGTGACCGACGAGCTGGCGAGGTGATCCG
CTACGAGCTTCCAGACGGGCACGTAGAGGTTTCCGCAGGGCCGGCCGGCATGGCCAGTGTGTGGGATTAC
GACCTGGTACTGATGGCGGTTTCCCATCTAACCGAATCCATGAACCGATACCGGGAAGGGAAGGGAGACA
AGCCCGGCCGCGTGTTCCGTCCACACGTTGCGGACGTACTCAAGTTCTGCCGGCGAGCCGATGGCGGAAA
GCAGAAAGACGACCTGGTAGAAACCTGCATTCGGTTAAACACCACGCACGTTGCCATGCAGCGTACGAAG
AAGGCCAAGAACGGCCGCCTGGTGACGGTATCCGAGGGTGAAGCCTTGATTAGCCGCTACAAGATCGTAA
AGAGCGAAACCGGGCGGCCGGAGTACATCGAGATCGAGCTAGCTGATTGGATGTACCGCGAGATCACAGA
AGGCAAGAACCCGGACGTGCTGACGGTTCACCCCGATTACTTTTTGATCGATCCCGGCATCGGCCGTTTT
CTCTACCGCCTGGCACGCCGCGCCGCAGGCAAGGCAGAAGCCAGATGGTTGTTCAAGACGATCTACGAAC
GCAGTGGCAGCGCCGGAGAGTTCAAGAAGTTCTGTTTCACCGTGCGCAAGCTGATCGGGTCAAATGACCT
GCCGGAGTACGATTTGAAGGAGGAGGCGGGGCAGGCTGGCCCGATCCTAGTCATGCGCTACCGCAACCTG
ATCGAGGGCGAAGCATCCGCCGGTTCCTAATGTACGGAGCAGATGCTAGGGCAAATTGCCCTAGCAGGGG
AAAAAGGTCGAAAAGGTCTCTTTCCTGTGGATAGCACGTACATTGGGAACCCAAAGCCGTACATTGGGAA
CCGGAACCCGTACATTGGGAACCCAAAGCCGTACATTGGGAACCGGTCACACATGTAAGTGACTGATATA
AAAGAGAAAAAAGGCGATTTTTCCGCCTAAAACTCTTTAAAACTTATTAAAACTCTTAAAACCCGCCTGG
CCTGTGCATAACTGTCTGGCCAGCGCACAGCCGAAGAGCTGCAAAAAGCGCCTACCCTTCGGTCGCTGCG
CTCCCTACGCCCCGCCGCTTCGCGTCGGCCTATCGCGGCCGCTGGCCGCTCAAAAATGGCTGGCCTACGG
CCAGGCAATCTACCAGGGCGCGGACAAGCCGCGCCGTCGCCACTCGACCGCCGGCGCCCACATCAAGGCA
CCCTGCCTCGCGCGTTTCGGTGATGACGGTGAAAACCTCTGACACATGCAGCTCCCGGAGACGGTCACAG
CTTGTCTGTAAGCGGATGCCGGGAGCAGACAAGCCCGTCAGGGCGCGTCAGCGGGTGTTGGCGGGTGTCG
GGGCGCAGCCATGACCCAGTCACGTAGCGATAGCGGAGTGTATACTGGCTTAACTATGCGGCATCAGAGC
AGATTGTACTGAGAGTGCACCATATGCGGTGTGAAATACCGCACAGATGCGTAAGGAGAAAATACCGCAT
CAGGCGCTCTTCCGCTTCCTCGCTCACTGACTCGCTGCGCTCGGTCGTTCGGCTGCGGCGAGCGGTATCA
GCTCACTCAAAGGCGGTAATACGGTTATCCACAGAATCAGGGGATAACGCAGGAAAGAACATGTGAGCAA
AAGGCCAGCAAAAGGCCAGGAACCGTAAAAAGGCCGCGTTGCTGGCGTTTTTCCATAGGCTCCGCCCCCC
TGACGAGCATCACAAAAATCGACGCTCAAGTCAGAGGTGGCGAAACCCGACAGGACTATAAAGATACCAG
GCGTTTCCCCCTGGAAGCTCCCTCGTGCGCTCTCCTGTTCCGACCCTGCCGCTTACCGGATACCTGTCCG
CCTTTCTCCCTTCGGGAAGCGTGGCGCTTTCTCATAGCTCACGCTGTAGGTATCTCAGTTCGGTGTAGGT
CGTTCGCTCCAAGCTGGGCTGTGTGCACGAACCCCCCGTTCAGCCCGACCGCTGCGCCTTATCCGGTAAC
TATCGTCTTGAGTCCAACCCGGTAAGACACGACTTATCGCCACTGGCAGCAGCCACTGGTAACAGGATTA
GCAGAGCGAGGTATGTAGGCGGTGCTACAGAGTTCTTGAAGTGGTGGCCTAACTACGGCTACACTAGAAG
GACAGTATTTGGTATCTGCGCTCTGCTGAAGCCAGTTACCTTCGGAAAAAGAGTTGGTAGCTCTTGATCC
GGCAAACAAACCACCGCTGGTAGCGGTGGTTTTTTTGTTTGCAAGCAGCAGATTACGCGCAGAAAAAAAG
GATCTCAAGAAGATCCTTTGATCTTTTCTACGGGGTCTGACGCTCAGTGGAACGAAAACTCACGTTAAGG
GCTGATGAATCCCCTAATGATTTTTATCAAAATCATTAAGTTAAGGTAGATACACATCTTGTCATATGAT
CAAATGGTTTCGCCAAAAATCAATAATCAGACAACAAAATGTGCGAACTCGATATTTTACACGACTCTCT
TTACCAATTCTGCCCCGAATTACACTTAAAACGACTCAACAGCTTAACGTTGGCTTGCCACGCCTTACTT
GACTGTAAAACTCTCACTCTTACCGAACTTGGCCGTAACCTGCCAACCAAAGCGAGAACAAAACATAACA
TCAAACGAATCGACCGATTGTTAGGTAATCGTCACCTCCACAAAGAGCGACTCGCTGTATACCGTTGGCA
TGCTAGCTTTATCTGTTCGGGCAATACGATGCCCATTGTACTTGTTGACTGGTCTGATATCCGTGAGCAA
AAACGGCTTATGGTATTGCGAGCTTCAGTCGCACTACACGGTCGTTCTGTTACTCTTTATGAGAAAGCGT
TCCCGCTTTCAGAGCAATGTTCAAAGAAAGCTCATGACCAATTTCTAGCCGACCTTGCGAGCATTCTACC
GAGTAACACCACACCGCTCATTGTCAGTGATGCTGGCTTTAAAGTGCCATGGTATAAATCCGTTGAGAAG
CTGGGTTGGTACTGGTTAAGTCGAGTAAGAGGAAAAGTACAATATGCAGACCTAGGAGCGGAAAACTGGA
AACCTATCAGCAACTTACATGATATGTCATCTAGTCACTCAAAGACTTTAGGCTATAAGAGGCTGACTAA
AAGCAATCCAATCTCATGCCAAATTCTATTGTATAAATCTCGCTCTAAAGGCCGAAAAAATCAGCGCTCG
ACACGGACTCATTGTCACCACCCGTCACCTAAAATCTACTCAGCGTCGGCAAAGGAGCCATGGATTCTAG
CAACTAACTTACCTGTTGAAATTCGAACACCCAAACAACTTGTTAATATCTATTCGAAGCGAATGCAGAT
TGAAGAAACCTTCCGAGACTTGAAAAGTCCTGCCTACGGACTAGGCCTACGCCATAGCCGAACGAGCAGC
TCAGAGCGTTTTGATATCATGCTGCTAATCGCCCTGATGCTTCAACTAACATGTTGGCTTGCGGGCGTTC
ATGCTCAGAAACAAGGTTGGGACAAGCACTTCCAGGCTAACACAGTCAGAAATCGAAACGTACTCTCAAC
AGTTCGCTTAGGCATGGAAGTTTTGCGGCATTCTGGCTACACAATAACAAGGGAAGACTCACTCGTGGCT
GCAACCCTGCTTACTCAAAATCTATTCACACATGGTTACGTTTTGGGGAAATTATGAGGGGATCTCTCAG
CGTTAAGGGATTTTGGTCATGCATTCTAGGTACTAAAACAATTCATCCAGTAAAATATAATATTTTATTT
TCTCCCAATCAGGCTTGATCCCCAGTAAGTCAAAAAATAGCTCGACATACTGTTCTTCCCCGATATCCTC
CCTGATCGACCGGACGCAGAAGGCAATGTCATACCACTTGTCCGCCCTGCCGCTTCTCCCAAGATCAATA
AAGCCACTTACTTTGCCATCTTTCACAAAGATGTTGCTGTCTCCCAGGTCGCCGTGGGAAAAGACAAGTT
CCTCTTCGGGCTTTTCCGTCTTTAAAAAATCATACAGCTCGCGCGGATCTTTAAATGGAGTGTCTTCTTC
CCAGTTTTCGCAATCCACATCGGCCAGATCGTTATTCAGTAAGTAATCCAATTCGGCTAAGCGGCTGTCT
AAGCTATTCGTATAGGGACAATCCGATATGTCGATGGAGTGAAAGAGCCTGATGCACTCCGCATACAGCT
CGATAATCTTTTCAGGGCTTTGTTCATCTTCATACTCTTCCGAGCAAAGGACGCCATCGGCCTCACTCAT
GAGCAGATTGCTCCAGCCATCATGCCGTTCAAAGTGCAGGACCTTTGGAACAGGCAGCTTTCCTTCCAGC
CATAGCATCATGTCCTTTTCCCGTTCCACATCATAGGTGGTCCCTTTATACCGGCTGTCCGTCATTTTTA
AATATAGGTTTTCATTTTCTCCCACCAGCTTATATACCTTAGCAGGAGACATTCCTTCCGTATCTTTTAC
GCAGCGGTATTTTTCGATCAGTTTTTTCAATTCCGGTGATATTCTCATTTTAGCCATTTATTATTTCCTT
CCTCTTTTCTACAGTATTTAAAGATACCCCAAGAAGCTAATTATAACAAGACGAACTCCAATTCACTGTT
CCTTGCATTCTAAAACCTTAAATACCAGAAAACAGCTTTTTCAAAGTTGTTTTCAAAGTTGGCGTATAAC
ATAGTATCGACGGAGCCGATTTTGAAACCGCGGTGATCACAGGCAGCAACGCTCTGTCATCGTTACAATC
AACATGCTACCCTCCGCGAGATCATCCGTGTTTCAAACCCGGCAGCTTAGTTGCCGTTCTTCCGAATAGC
ATCGGTAACATGAGCAAAGTCTGCCGCCTTACAACGGCTCTCCCGCTGACGCCGTCCCGGACTGATGGGC
TGCCTGTATCGAGTGGTGATTTTGTGCCGAGCTGCCGGTCGGGGAGCTGTTGGCTGGCTGGTGGCAGGAT
ATATTGTGGTGTAAACAAATTGACGCTTAGACAACTTAATAACACATTGCGGACGTTTTTAATGTACTGA
ATTAACGCCGAATTAATTCCTAGGCCACCATGTTGGGCCCGGCGCGCCAAGCTTGCATGCCTGCAGGTCA
ACATGGTGGAGCACGACACTCTCGTCTACTCCAAGAATATCAAAGATACAGTCTCAGAAGACCAGAGGGC
TAT
